Addgene plasmid #158281: pLKO_HSV.S.VSVg_NGFR
Purpose: Protein Barcode (Pro-Code) for vector/cell tracking. Contains U6 trRNA cassette for sgRNA cloning. Enables phenotypic CRISPR screens at a single cell resolution (using cytometry).
Depositing lab: Brian Brown. Depositing organization: Icahn School of Medicine at Mount Sinai. Publication: Protein Barcodes Enable High-Dimensional Single-Cell CRISPR Screens. Wroblewska A, Dhainaut M, Ben-Zvi B, Rose SA, Park ES, Amir ED, Bektesevic A, Baccarini A, Merad M, Rahman AH, Brown BD. Cell. 2018 Nov 1;175(4):1141-1155.e16. doi: 10.1016/j.cell.2018.09.022. Epub 2018 Oct 18. PubMed 30343902.
Backbone
  Vector backbone: pLKO
  Backbone size w/o insert (bp): 9000
  Vector type: Lentiviral, CRISPR
Growth in bacteria
  Bacterial resistance: Ampicillin, 100 μg/mL
  Growth temperature: 37°C
  Growth strain: NEB Stable
  Copy number: High Copy
Gene/Insert
  Gene/Insert name: Pro-Code Tagged human dNGFR
  Species: H. sapiens (human)
  Insert size (bp): 1000
  Mutation: Truncation of the signaling domain
  Entrez Gene: NGFR (a.k.a. CD271, Gp80-LNGFR, TNFRSF16, p75(NTR), p75NTR)
  Promoter: EF1a
  Tag / fusion protein: HSV.S.VSVg (N terminal on insert)
  Cloning method: Restriction Enzyme; 5′ cloning site Unknown (unknown if destroyed)
  Sequencing primers: 5′ cctttttgagtttggatcttggttcat
Terms and licenses: Academic/Nonprofit Terms; Industry Terms: Not Available to Industry
How to cite: pLKO_HSV.S.VSVg_NGFR was a gift from Brian Brown (Addgene plasmid # 158281 ; http://n2t.net/addgene:158281 ; RRID:Addgene_158281)
