[The description below was written by a language model from this plasmid's Addgene catalogue record and pLannotate feature annotations shown in this document.]
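Description:
pLKO_HSV.S.VSVg_NGFR is a lentiviral CRISPR vector on the pLKO backbone that pairs an sgRNA expression cassette with a protein barcode ("Pro-Code") reporter. It is maintained in E. coli through a high-copy ColE1/pUC-type origin with ampicillin selection (AmpR), and the backbone also carries an f1 origin, an SV40 origin and residual lac, T7 and T3 promoter elements. The viral portion has a third-generation layout: an RSV promoter drives a truncated HIV-1 5' LTR, followed by the Ψ packaging signal with a partial gag sequence, the RRE for Rev-dependent export of the genomic RNA, and a cPPT/CTS. A second truncated LTR and an SV40 polyadenylation signal lie downstream. No Cas9 or drug-selection marker for mammalian cells is annotated, so the nuclease must be supplied separately.

Between the LTRs, a human U6 RNA polymerase III promoter sits directly upstream of the S. pyogenes guide RNA scaffold, forming the site where a guide sequence of choice is cloned. Downstream, the EF-1α promoter with its intron drives human NGFR (CD271) truncated to remove the signaling domain. This yields an inert cell-surface protein, followed by a WPRE to enhance expression. According to the catalogue, its N terminus carries a combination of three epitopes, HSV, S and VSVg, although the tags are not separately annotated in the feature tables. This particular epitope combination serves as the barcode. Antibody staining read out by cytometry identifies which vector, and hence which guide, each cell received, enabling pooled phenotypic CRISPR screens and vector or cell tracking at single-cell resolution. The depositor and sequencing-derived records differ by one nucleotide in length and show the same arrangement of elements.
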