Features (pLannotate 1.2.2; 31 found; start..end, strand, type, name):
     50..290     +  promoter       U6 promoter: RNA polymerase III promoter for human U6 snRNA
    317..392     +  misc_RNA       gRNA scaffold: guide RNA scaffold for the Streptococcus pyogenes CRISPR/Cas9 system
    440..557     +  misc_feature   cPPT/CTS: central polypurine tract and central termination sequence of HIV-1
    624..690     +  CDS            small t antigen (fragment): SV40 (simian virus 40) small t antigen
    716..927     +  promoter       EF-1α core promoter: core promoter for human elongation factor EF-1α
    928..1036    +  intron         EF-1α intron A (fragment): intron upstream of the start codon of human EF-1α
   1662..1865    +  intron         EF-1α intron A: truncated intron upstream of the start codon of human EF-1α
   1891..1916    +  misc_feature   MCS (fragment): multiple cloning site
   1929..2903    +  CDS            NGFR (fragment): TNR16_HUMAN - Also known as TNFRSF16. Experimental evidence at protein level: Swiss-Prot protein existence level 1. Low affinity receptor which can bind to NGF, BDNF, NTF3, and NTF4. Forms a heterodimeric receptor with SORCS2 that binds the precursor forms of NGF, BDNF and NTF3 with high affinity, and has much lower affinity for mature NGF and BDNF (PubMed:24908487). Plays an important role in differentiation and survival of specific neuronal populations during development (By similarity). Can mediate cell survival as well as cell death of neural cells. Plays a role in the inactivation of RHOA
   2934..3522    +  misc_feature   WPRE: woodchuck hepatitis virus posttranscriptional regulatory element
   3527..3664    +  CDS            nef (fragment): NEF_HV1LA - Experimental evidence at protein level: Swiss-Prot protein existence level 1. Extracellular Nef protein targets CD4(+) T-lymphocytes for apoptosis by interacting with CXCR4 surface receptors. From Human immunodeficiency virus type 1 group M subtype B (isolate Lai) (HIV-1).
   3650..3830    +  LTR            5' LTR (truncated): truncated 5' long terminal repeat (LTR) from HIV-1
   3902..4023    +  polyA_signal   SV40 poly(A) signal: SV40 polyadenylation signal
   4063..4198    +  rep_origin     SV40 ori: SV40 origin of replication
   4219..4237    -  promoter       T7 promoter: promoter for bacteriophage T7 RNA polymerase
   4245..4400    +  CDS            lacZα (fragment): LacZα fragment of β-galactosidase; lacZ fragment
   4405..4833    +  rep_origin     f1 ori (sequence partly withheld): f1 bacteriophage origin of replication; arrow indicates direction of (+) strand synthesis
   4886..4990    +  promoter       AmpR promoter: bla
   4991..5851    +  CDS            AmpR: β-lactamase; bla; confers resistance to ampicillin, carbenicillin, and related antibiotics
   6022..6610    +  rep_origin     ori: high-copy-number ColE1/pMB1/pBR322/pUC origin of replication
   6793..6885    +  CDS            lacI (fragment): lac repressor; lacI; The lac repressor binds to the lac operator to inhibit transcription in E. coli. This inhibition can be relieved by adding lactose or isopropyl-β-D-thiogalactopyranoside (IPTG).
   6898..6919    +  protein_bind   CAP binding site: CAP binding activates transcription in the presence of cAMP. E. coli catabolite activator protein
   6934..6964    +  promoter       lac promoter: promoter for the E. coli lac operon
   6972..6988    +  protein_bind   lac operator: The lac repressor binds to the lac operator to inhibit transcription in E. coli. This inhibition can be relieved by adding lactose or isopropyl-β-D-thiogalactopyranoside (IPTG). lac repressor encoded by lacI
   7033..7051    +  promoter       T3 promoter: promoter for bacteriophage T3 RNA polymerase
   7079..7305    +  promoter       RSV promoter: Rous sarcoma virus enhancer/promoter
   7306..7486    +  LTR            5' LTR (truncated): truncated 5' long terminal repeat (LTR) from HIV-1
   7533..7658    +  misc_feature   HIV-1 Ψ: packaging signal of human immunodeficiency virus type 1
   7642..8005    +  CDS            HIV-1 gag (fragment): gag protein from human immunodeficiency virus 1; gag
   8151..8384    +  misc_feature   RRE: The Rev response element (RRE) of HIV-1 allows for Rev-dependent mRNA export from the nucleus to the cytoplasm.
   8761..8861    +  CDS            Rev (fragment): human immunodeficiency virus 1 (HIV-1) Rev protein; rev; enhances nuclear export of unspliced and incompletely spliced viral mRNAs
>Addgene plasmid #158281 | pLKO_HSV.S.VSVg_NGFR | depositor full sequence | sequence record 305430 | Full Sequence
TCGACGGTATCGATCACGAGACTAGTATCGAGCGGCCGCCCCCTTCACCGAGGGCCTATTTCCCATGATT
CCTTCATATTTGCATATACGATACAAGGCTGTTAGAGAGATAATTGGAATTAATTTGACTGTAAACACAA
AGATATTAGTACAAAATACGTGACGTAGAAAGTAATAATTTCTTGGGTAGTTTGCAGTTTTAAAATTATG
TTTTAAAATGGACTATCATATGCTTACCGTAACTTGAAAGTATTTCGATTTCTTGGCTTTATATATCTTG
TGGAAAGGACGAAACACCGGGTCTTCGAGAAGACCTGTTTTAGAGCTAGAAATAGCAAGTTAAAATAAGG
CTAGTCCGTTATCAACTTGAAAAAGTGGCACCGAGTCGGTGCTTTTTTTAATTCTCGACCTCGAGACAAA
TGGCAGTATTCATCCACAATTTTAAAAGAAAAGGGGGGATTGGGGGGTACAGTGCAGGGGAAAGAATAGT
AGACATAATAGCAACAGACATACAAACTAAAGAATTACAAAAACAAATTACAAAAATTCAAAATTTTCGG
GTTTATTACAGGGACAGCAGAGATCCACTTTGGCCGCGGCTCGAGGCGATAAGCTTTGCAAAGATGGATA
AAGTTTTAAACAGAGAGGAATCTTTGCAGCTAATGGACCTTCTAGGTCTTGAAAGGAGTGGGAATTGGCT
CCGGTGCCCGTCAGTGGGCAGAGCGCACATCGCCCACAGTCCCCGAGAAGTTGGGGGGAGGGGTCGGCAA
TTGAACCGGTGCCTAGAGAAGGTGGCGCGGGGTAAACTGGGAAAGTGATGTCGTGTACTGGCTCCGCCTT
TTTCCCGAGGGTGGGGGAGAACCGTATATAAGTGCAGTAGTCGCCGTGAACGTTCTTTTTCGCAACGGGT
TTGCCGCCAGAACACAGGTAAGTGCCGTGTGTGGTTCCCGCGGGCCTGGCCTCTTTACGGGTTATGGCCC
TTGCGTGCCTTGAATTACTTCCACTGGCTGCAGTACGTGATTCTTGATCCCGAGCTTCGGGTTGGAAGTG
GGTGGGAGAGTTCGAGGCCTTGCGCTTAAGGAGCCCCTTCGCCTCGTGCTTGAGTTGAGGCCTGGCCTGG
GCGCTGGGGCCGCCGCGTGCGAATCTGGTGGCACCTTCGCGCCTGTCTCGCTGCTTTCGATAAGTCTCTA
GCCATTTAAAATTTTTGATGACCTGCTGCGACGCTTTTTTTCTGGCAAGATAGTCTTGTAAATGCGGGCC
AAGATCTGCACACTGGTATTTCGGTTTTTGGGGCCGCGGGCGGCGACGGGGCCCGTGCGTCCCAGCGCAC
ATGTTCGGCGAGGCGGGGCCTGCGAGCGCGGCCACCGAGAATCGGACGGGGGTAGTCTCAAGCTGGCCGG
CCTGCTCTGGTGCCTGGCCTCGCGCCGCCGTGTATCGCCCCGCCCTGGGCGGCAAGGCTGGCCCGGTCGG
CACCAGTTGCGTGAGCGGAAAGATGGCCGCTTCCCGGCCCTGCTGCAGGGAGCTCAAAATGGAGGACGCG
GCGCTCGGGAGAGCGGGCGGGTGAGTCACCCACACAAAGGAAAAGGGCCTTTCCGTCCTCAGCCGTCGCT
TCATGTGACTCCACGGAGTACCGGGCGCCGTCCAGGCACCTCGATTAGTTCTCGAGCTTTTGGAGTACGT
CGTCTTTAGGTTGGGGGGAGGGGTTTTATGCGATGGAGTTTCCCCACACTGAGTGGGTGGAGACTGAAGT
TAGGCCAGCTTGGCACTTGATGTAATTCTCCTTGGAATTTGCCCTTTTTGAGTTTGGATCTTGGTTCATT
CTCAAGCCTCAGACAGTGGTTCAAAGTTTTTTTCTTCCATTTCAGGTGTCGTGAGGAATTCTGCAGTCGA
TCGACGGTACCGCGGGCCCGGGATCCACGGTCGCCACCATGGGGGCAGGTGCCACCGGCCGCGCCATGGA
CGGGCCGCGCCTGCTGCTGTTGCTGCTTCTGGGGGTGTCCCTTGGAGGTGCCAAGGAGGCATGCCAGCCC
GAGCTGGCCCCCGAGGACCCCGAGGACGGAGGAGGCGGGGGAGGGAAGGAGACCGCCGCCGCCAAGTTCG
AGAGGCAGCACATGGACAGCGGAGGAGGCGGGGGAGGGTATACAGATATCGAAATGAATAGACTCGGAAA
GCCCACAGGCCTGTACACACACAGCGGTGAGTGCTGCAAAGCCTGCAACCTGGGCGAGGGTGTGGCCCAG
CCTTGTGGAGCCAACCAGACCGTGTGTGAGCCCTGCCTGGACAGCGTGACGTTCTCCGACGTGGTGAGCG
CGACCGAGCCGTGCAAGCCGTGCACCGAGTGCGTGGGGCTCCAGAGCATGTCGGCGCCGTGCGTGGAGGC
CGACGACGCCGTGTGCCGCTGCGCCTACGGCTACTACCAGGATGAGACGACTGGGCGCTGCGAGGCGTGC
CGCGTGTGCGAGGCGGGCTCGGGCCTCGTGTTCTCCTGCCAGGACAAGCAGAACACCGTGTGCGAGGAGT
GCCCCGACGGCACGTATTCCGACGAGGCCAACCACGTGGACCCGTGCCTGCCCTGCACCGTGTGCGAGGA
CACCGAGCGCCAGCTCCGCGAGTGCACACGCTGGGCCGACGCCGAGTGCGAGGAGATCCCTGGCCGTTGG
ATTACACGGTCCACACCCCCAGAGGGCTCGGACAGCACAGCCCCCAGCACCCAGGAGCCTGAGGCACCTC
CAGAACAAGACCTCATAGCCAGCACGGTGGCAGGTGTGGTGACCACAGTGATGGGCAGCTCCCAGCCCGT
GGTGACCCGAGGCACCACCGACAACCTCATCCCTGTCTATTGCTCCATCCTGGCTGCTGTGGTTGTGGGC
CTTGTGGCCTACATAGCCTTCAAGAGGTGGAACAGGGGTATCCTCTAGAGCGGCCGCGTCGACAATCAAC
CTCTGGATTACAAAATTTGTGAAAGATTGACTGGTATTCTTAACTATGTTGCTCCTTTTACGCTATGTGG
ATACGCTGCTTTAATGCCTTTGTATCATGCTATTGCTTCCCGTATGGCTTTCATTTTCTCCTCCTTGTAT
AAATCCTGGTTGCTGTCTCTTTATGAGGAGTTGTGGCCCGTTGTCAGGCAACGTGGCGTGGTGTGCACTG
TGTTTGCTGACGCAACCCCCACTGGTTGGGGCATTGCCACCACCTGTCAGCTCCTTTCCGGGACTTTCGC
TTTCCCCCTCCCTATTGCCACGGCGGAACTCATCGCCGCCTGCCTTGCCCGCTGCTGGACAGGGGCTCGG
CTGTTGGGCACTGACAATTCCGTGGTGTTGTCGGGGAAGCTGACGTCCTTTCCATGGCTGCTCGCCTGTG
TTGCCACCTGGATTCTGCGCGGGACGTCCTTCTGCTACGTCCCTTCGGCCCTCAATCCAGCGGACCTTCC
TTCCCGCGGCCTGCTGCCGGCTCTGCGGCCTCTTCCGCATCTTCGCCTTCGCCCTCAGACGAGTCGGATC
TCCCTTTGGGCCGCCTCCCCGCCTGGGTACCTTTAAGACCAATGACTTACAAGGCAGCTGTAGATCTTAG
CCACTTTTTAAAAGAAAAGGGGGGACTGGAAGGGCTAATTCACTCCCAACGAAGATAAGATCTGCTTTTT
GCTTGTACTGGGTCTCTCTGGTTAGACCAGATCTGAGCCTGGGAGCTCTCTGGCTAACTAGGGAACCCAC
TGCTTAAGCCTCAATAAAGCTTGCCTTGAGTGCTTCAAGTAGTGTGTGCCCGTCTGTTGTGTGACTCTGG
TAACTAGAGATCCCTCAGACCCTTTTAGTCAGTGTGGAAAATCTCTAGCAGTAGTAGTTCATGTCATCTT
ATTATTCAGTATTTATAACTTGCAAAGAAATGAATATCAGAGAGTGAGAGGAACTTGTTTATTGCAGCTT
ATAATGGTTACAAATAAAGCAATAGCATCACAAATTTCACAAATAAAGCATTTTTTTCACTGCATTCTAG
TTGTGGTTTGTCCAAACTCATCAATGTATCTTATCATGTCTGGCTCTAGCTATCCCGCCCCTAACTCCGC
CCATCCCGCCCCTAACTCCGCCCAGTTCCGCCCATTCTCCGCCCCATGGCTGACTAATTTTTTTTATTTA
TGCAGAGGCCGAGGCCGCCTCGGCCTCTGAGCTATTCCAGAAGTAGTGAGGAGGCTTTTTTGGAGGCCTA
GGGACGTACCCAATTCGCCCTATAGTGAGTCGTATTACGCGCGCTCACTGGCCGTCGTTTTACAACGTCG
TGACTGGGAAAACCCTGGCGTTACCCAACTTAATCGCCTTGCAGCACATCCCCCTTTCGCCAGCTGGCGT
AATAGCGAAGAGGCCCGCACCGATCGCCCTTCCCAACAGTTGCGCAGCCTGAATGGCGAATGGG
[124 nt withheld, positions 4405-4528]
C
[91 nt withheld, positions 4530-4620]
A
[49 nt withheld, positions 4622-4670]
CCTTTGACGTTGGAGTCCACGTTCTTT
[37 nt withheld, positions 4698-4734]
ACCCTATCTCGGTCTATTCTTTTGATTTATAAGGGATTTTGCCGATTTCGGCCTATTGGTTAAAAAATGA
GCTGATTTAACAAAAATTTAACGCGAATTTTAACAAAATATTAACGCTTACAATTTAGGTGGCACTTTTC
GGGGAAATGTGCGCGGAACCCCTATTTGTTTATTTTTCTAAATACATTCAAATATGTATCCGCTCATGAG
ACAATAACCCTGATAAATGCTTCAATAATATTGAAAAAGGAAGAGTATGAGTATTCAACATTTCCGTGTC
GCCCTTATTCCCTTTTTTGCGGCATTTTGCCTTCCTGTTTTTGCTCACCCAGAAACGCTGGTGAAAGTAA
AAGATGCTGAAGATCAGTTGGGTGCACGAGTGGGTTACATCGAACTGGATCTCAACAGCGGTAAGATCCT
TGAGAGTTTTCGCCCCGAAGAACGTTTTCCAATGATGAGCACTTTTAAAGTTCTGCTATGTGGCGCGGTA
TTATCCCGTATTGACGCCGGGCAAGAGCAACTCGGTCGCCGCATACACTATTCTCAGAATGACTTGGTTG
AGTACTCACCAGTCACAGAAAAGCATCTTACGGATGGCATGACAGTAAGAGAATTATGCAGTGCTGCCAT
AACCATGAGTGATAACACTGCGGCCAACTTACTTCTGACAACGATCGGAGGACCGAAGGAGCTAACCGCT
TTTTTGCACAACATGGGGGATCATGTAACTCGCCTTGATCGTTGGGAACCGGAGCTGAATGAAGCCATAC
CAAACGACGAGCGTGACACCACGATGCCTGTAGCAATGGCAACAACGTTGCGCAAACTATTAACTGGCGA
ACTACTTACTCTAGCTTCCCGGCAACAATTAATAGACTGGATGGAGGCGGATAAAGTTGCAGGACCACTT
CTGCGCTCGGCCCTTCCGGCTGGCTGGTTTATTGCTGATAAATCTGGAGCCGGTGAGCGTGGGTCTCGCG
GTATCATTGCAGCACTGGGGCCAGATGGTAAGCCCTCCCGTATCGTAGTTATCTACACGACGGGGAGTCA
GGCAACTATGGATGAACGAAATAGACAGATCGCTGAGATAGGTGCCTCACTGATTAAGCATTGGTAACTG
TCAGACCAAGTTTACTCATATATACTTTAGATTGATTTAAAACTTCATTTTTAATTTAAAAGGATCTAGG
TGAAGATCCTTTTTGATAATCTCATGACCAAAATCCCTTAACGTGAGTTTTCGTTCCACTGAGCGTCAGA
CCCCGTAGAAAAGATCAAAGGATCTTCTTGAGATCCTTTTTTTCTGCGCGTAATCTGCTGCTTGCAAACA
AAAAAACCACCGCTACCAGCGGTGGTTTGTTTGCCGGATCAAGAGCTACCAACTCTTTTTCCGAAGGTAA
CTGGCTTCAGCAGAGCGCAGATACCAAATACTGTTCTTCTAGTGTAGCCGTAGTTAGGCCACCACTTCAA
GAACTCTGTAGCACCGCCTACATACCTCGCTCTGCTAATCCTGTTACCAGTGGCTGCTGCCAGTGGCGAT
AAGTCGTGTCTTACCGGGTTGGACTCAAGACGATAGTTACCGGATAAGGCGCAGCGGTCGGGCTGAACGG
GGGGTTCGTGCACACAGCCCAGCTTGGAGCGAACGACCTACACCGAACTGAGATACCTACAGCGTGAGCT
ATGAGAAAGCGCCACGCTTCCCGAAGGGAGAAAGGCGGACAGGTATCCGGTAAGCGGCAGGGTCGGAACA
GGAGAGCGCACGAGGGAGCTTCCAGGGGGAAACGCCTGGTATCTTTATAGTCCTGTCGGGTTTCGCCACC
TCTGACTTGAGCGTCGATTTTTGTGATGCTCGTCAGGGGGGCGGAGCCTATGGAAAAACGCCAGCAACGC
GGCCTTTTTACGGTTCCTGGCCTTTTGCTGGCCTTTTGCTCACATGTTCTTTCCTGCGTTATCCCCTGAT
TCTGTGGATAACCGTATTACCGCCTTTGAGTGAGCTGATACCGCTCGCCGCAGCCGAACGACCGAGCGCA
GCGAGTCAGTGAGCGAGGAAGCGGAAGAGCGCCCAATACGCAAACCGCCTCTCCCCGCGCGTTGGCCGAT
TCATTAATGCAGCTGGCACGACAGGTTTCCCGACTGGAAAGCGGGCAGTGAGCGCAACGCAATTAATGTG
AGTTAGCTCACTCATTAGGCACCCCAGGCTTTACACTTTATGCTTCCGGCTCGTATGTTGTGTGGAATTG
TGAGCGGATAACAATTTCACACAGGAAACAGCTATGACCATGATTACGCCAAGCGCGCAATTAACCCTCA
CTAAAGGGAACAAAAGCTGGAGCTGCAAGCTTAATGTAGTCTTATGCAATACTCTTGTAGTCTTGCAACA
TGGTAACGATGAGTTAGCAACATGCCTTACAAGGAGAGAAAAAGCACCGTGCATGGCGATTGGTGGAAGT
AAGGTGGTACGATCGTGCCTTATTAGGAAGGCAACAGACGGGTCTGACATGGATTGGACGAACCACTGAA
TTGCCGCATTGCAGAGATATTGTATTTAAGTGCCTAGCTCGATACATAAACGGGTCTCTCTGGTTAGACC
AGATCTGAGCCTGGGAGCTCTCTGGCTAACTAGGGAACCCACTGCTTAAGCCTCAATAAAGCTTGCCTTG
AGTGCTTCAAGTAGTGTGTGCCCGTCTGTTGTGTGACTCTGGTAACTAGAGATCCCTCAGACCCTTTTAG
TCAGTGTGGAAAATCTCTAGCAGTGGCGCCCGAACAGGGACTTGAAAGCGAAAGGGAAACCAGAGGAGCT
CTCTCGACGCAGGACTCGGCTTGCTGAAGCGCGCACGGCAAGAGGCGAGGGGCGGCGACTGGTGAGTACG
CCAAAAATTTTGACTAGCGGAGGCTAGAAGGAGAGAGATGGGTGCGAGAGCGTCAGTATTAAGCGGGGGA
GAATTAGATCGCGATGGGAAAAAATTCGGTTAAGGCCAGGGGGAAAGAAAAAATATAAATTAAAACATAT
AGTATGGGCAAGCAGGGAGCTAGAACGATTCGCAGTTAATCCTGGCCTGTTAGAAACATCAGAAGGCTGT
AGACAAATACTGGGACAGCTACAACCATCCCTTCAGACAGGATCAGAAGAACTTAGATCATTATATAATA
CAGTAGCAACCCTCTATTGTGTGCATCAAAGGATAGAGATAAAAGACACCAAGGAAGCTTTAGACAAGAT
AGAGGAAGAGCAAAACAAAAGTAAGACCACCGCACAGCAAGCGGCCGCTGATCTTCAGACCTGGAGGAGG
AGATATGAGGGACAATTGGAGAAGTGAATTATATAAATATAAAGTAGTAAAAATTGAACCATTAGGAGTA
GCACCCACCAAGGCAAAGAGAAGAGTGGTGCAGAGAGAAAAAAGAGCAGTGGGAATAGGAGCTTTGTTCC
TTGGGTTCTTGGGAGCAGCAGGAAGCACTATGGGCGCAGCGTCAATGACGCTGACGGTACAGGCCAGACA
ATTATTGTCTGGTATAGTGCAGCAGCAGAACAATTTGCTGAGGGCTATTGAGGCGCAACAGCATCTGTTG
CAACTCACAGTCTGGGGCATCAAGCAGCTCCAGGCAAGAATCCTGGCTGTGGAAAGATACCTAAAGGATC
AACAGCTCCTGGGGATTTGGGGTTGCTCTGGAAAACTCATTTGCACCACTGCTGTGCCTTGGAATGCTAG
TTGGAGTAATAAATCTCTGGAACAGATTTGGAATCACACGACCTGGATGGAGTGGGACAGAGAAATTAAC
AATTACACAAGCTTAATACACTCCTTAATTGAAGAATCGCAAAACCAGCAAGAAAAGAATGAACAAGAAT
TATTGGAATTAGATAAATGGGCAAGTTTGTGGAATTGGTTTAACATAACAAATTGGCTGTGGTATATAAA
ATTATTCATAATGATAGTAGGAGGCTTGGTAGGTTTAAGAATAGTTTTTGCTGTACTTTCTATAGTGAAT
AGAGTTAGGCAGGGATATTCACCATTATCGTTTCAGACCCACCTCCCAACCCCGAGGGGACCCGACAGGC
CCGAAGGAATAGAAGAAGAAGGTGGAGAGAGAGACAGAGACAGATCCATTCGATTAGTGAACGGATC
