Features (pLannotate 1.2.2; 29 found; start..end, strand, type, name):
     50..290     +  promoter       U6 promoter: RNA polymerase III promoter for human U6 snRNA
    317..392     +  misc_RNA       gRNA scaffold: guide RNA scaffold for the Streptococcus pyogenes CRISPR/Cas9 system
    440..557     +  misc_feature   cPPT/CTS: central polypurine tract and central termination sequence of HIV-1
    624..690     +  CDS            small t antigen (fragment): SV40 (simian virus 40) small t antigen
    697..1875    +  promoter       EF-1α promoter: strong constitutive promoter for human elongation factor EF-1α
   1892..1917    +  misc_feature   MCS (fragment): multiple cloning site
   1930..2904    +  CDS            NGFR (fragment): TNR16_HUMAN - Also known as TNFRSF16. Experimental evidence at protein level: Swiss-Prot protein existence level 1. Low affinity receptor which can bind to NGF, BDNF, NTF3, and NTF4. Forms a heterodimeric receptor with SORCS2 that binds the precursor forms of NGF, BDNF and NTF3 with high affinity, and has much lower affinity for mature NGF and BDNF (PubMed:24908487). Plays an important role in differentiation and survival of specific neuronal populations during development (By similarity). Can mediate cell survival as well as cell death of neural cells. Plays a role in the inactivation of RHOA
   2935..3523    +  misc_feature   WPRE: woodchuck hepatitis virus posttranscriptional regulatory element
   3528..3665    +  CDS            nef (fragment): NEF_HV1LA - Experimental evidence at protein level: Swiss-Prot protein existence level 1. Extracellular Nef protein targets CD4(+) T-lymphocytes for apoptosis by interacting with CXCR4 surface receptors. From Human immunodeficiency virus type 1 group M subtype B (isolate Lai) (HIV-1).
   3651..3831    +  LTR            5' LTR (truncated): truncated 5' long terminal repeat (LTR) from HIV-1
   3903..4024    +  polyA_signal   SV40 poly(A) signal: SV40 polyadenylation signal
   4064..4199    +  rep_origin     SV40 ori: SV40 origin of replication
   4220..4238    -  promoter       T7 promoter: promoter for bacteriophage T7 RNA polymerase
   4246..4401    +  CDS            lacZα (fragment): LacZα fragment of β-galactosidase; lacZ fragment
   4406..4834    +  rep_origin     f1 ori (sequence partly withheld): f1 bacteriophage origin of replication; arrow indicates direction of (+) strand synthesis
   4887..4991    +  promoter       AmpR promoter: bla
   4992..5852    +  CDS            AmpR: β-lactamase; bla; confers resistance to ampicillin, carbenicillin, and related antibiotics
   6023..6611    +  rep_origin     ori: high-copy-number ColE1/pMB1/pBR322/pUC origin of replication
   6794..6886    +  CDS            lacI (fragment): lac repressor; lacI; The lac repressor binds to the lac operator to inhibit transcription in E. coli. This inhibition can be relieved by adding lactose or isopropyl-β-D-thiogalactopyranoside (IPTG).
   6899..6920    +  protein_bind   CAP binding site: CAP binding activates transcription in the presence of cAMP. E. coli catabolite activator protein
   6935..6965    +  promoter       lac promoter: promoter for the E. coli lac operon
   6973..6989    +  protein_bind   lac operator: The lac repressor binds to the lac operator to inhibit transcription in E. coli. This inhibition can be relieved by adding lactose or isopropyl-β-D-thiogalactopyranoside (IPTG). lac repressor encoded by lacI
   7034..7052    +  promoter       T3 promoter: promoter for bacteriophage T3 RNA polymerase
   7080..7306    +  promoter       RSV promoter: Rous sarcoma virus enhancer/promoter
   7307..7487    +  LTR            5' LTR (truncated): truncated 5' long terminal repeat (LTR) from HIV-1
   7534..7659    +  misc_feature   HIV-1 Ψ: packaging signal of human immunodeficiency virus type 1
   7643..8006    +  CDS            HIV-1 gag (fragment): gag protein from human immunodeficiency virus 1; gag
   8152..8385    +  misc_feature   RRE: The Rev response element (RRE) of HIV-1 allows for Rev-dependent mRNA export from the nucleus to the cytoplasm.
   8762..8862    +  CDS            Rev (fragment): human immunodeficiency virus 1 (HIV-1) Rev protein; rev; enhances nuclear export of unspliced and incompletely spliced viral mRNAs
>Addgene plasmid #158281 | pLKO_HSV.S.VSVg_NGFR | addgene full sequence | sequence record 328581 | Addgene NGS Result
TCGACGGTATCGATCACGAGACTAGTATCGAGCGGCCGCCCCCTTCACCGAGGGCCTATTTCCCATGATT
CCTTCATATTTGCATATACGATACAAGGCTGTTAGAGAGATAATTGGAATTAATTTGACTGTAAACACAA
AGATATTAGTACAAAATACGTGACGTAGAAAGTAATAATTTCTTGGGTAGTTTGCAGTTTTAAAATTATG
TTTTAAAATGGACTATCATATGCTTACCGTAACTTGAAAGTATTTCGATTTCTTGGCTTTATATATCTTG
TGGAAAGGACGAAACACCGGGTCTTCGAGAAGACCTGTTTTAGAGCTAGAAATAGCAAGTTAAAATAAGG
CTAGTCCGTTATCAACTTGAAAAAGTGGCACCGAGTCGGTGCTTTTTTTAATTCTCGACCTCGAGACAAA
TGGCAGTATTCATCCACAATTTTAAAAGAAAAGGGGGGATTGGGGGGTACAGTGCAGGGGAAAGAATAGT
AGACATAATAGCAACAGACATACAAACTAAAGAATTACAAAAACAAATTACAAAAATTCAAAATTTTCGG
GTTTATTACAGGGACAGCAGAGATCCACTTTGGCCGCGGCTCGAGGCGATAAGCTTTGCAAAGATGGATA
AAGTTTTAAACAGAGAGGAATCTTTGCAGCTAATGGACCTTCTAGGTCTTGAAAGGAGTGGGAATTGGCT
CCGGTGCCCGTCAGTGGGCAGAGCGCACATCGCCCACAGTCCCCGAGAAGTTGGGGGGAGGGGTCGGCAA
TTGAACCGGTGCCTAGAGAAGGTGGCGCGGGGTAAACTGGGAAAGTGATGTCGTGTACTGGCTCCGCCTT
TTTCCCGAGGGTGGGGGAGAACCGTATATAAGTGCAGTAGTCGCCGTGAACGTTCTTTTTCGCAACGGGT
TTGCCGCCAGAACACAGGTAAGTGCCGTGTGTGGTTCCCGCGGGCCTGGCCTCTTTACGGGTTATGGCCC
TTGCGTGCCTTGAATTACTTCCACCTGGCTGCAGTACGTGATTCTTGATCCCGAGCTTCGGGTTGGAAGT
GGGTGGGAGAGTTCGAGGCCTTGCGCTTAAGGAGCCCCTTCGCCTCGTGCTTGAGTTGAGGCCTGGCCTG
GGCGCTGGGGCCGCCGCGTGCGAATCTGGTGGCACCTTCGCGCCTGTCTCGCTGCTTTCGATAAGTCTCT
AGCCATTTAAAATTTTTGATGACCTGCTGCGACGCTTTTTTTCTGGCAAGATAGTCTTGTAAATGCGGGC
CAAGATCTGCACACTGGTATTTCGGTTTTTGGGGCCGCGGGCGGCGACGGGGCCCGTGCGTCCCAGCGCA
CATGTTCGGCGAGGCGGGGCCTGCGAGCGCGGCCACCGAGAATCGGACGGGGGTAGTCTCAAGCTGGCCG
GCCTGCTCTGGTGCCTGGCCTCGCGCCGCCGTGTATCGCCCCGCCCTGGGCGGCAAGGCTGGCCCGGTCG
GCACCAGTTGCGTGAGCGGAAAGATGGCCGCTTCCCGGCCCTGCTGCAGGGAGCTCAAAATGGAGGACGC
GGCGCTCGGGAGAGCGGGCGGGTGAGTCACCCACACAAAGGAAAAGGGCCTTTCCGTCCTCAGCCGTCGC
TTCATGTGACTCCACGGAGTACCGGGCGCCGTCCAGGCACCTCGATTAGTTCTCGAGCTTTTGGAGTACG
TCGTCTTTAGGTTGGGGGGAGGGGTTTTATGCGATGGAGTTTCCCCACACTGAGTGGGTGGAGACTGAAG
TTAGGCCAGCTTGGCACTTGATGTAATTCTCCTTGGAATTTGCCCTTTTTGAGTTTGGATCTTGGTTCAT
TCTCAAGCCTCAGACAGTGGTTCAAAGTTTTTTTCTTCCATTTCAGGTGTCGTGAGGAATTCTGCAGTCG
ATCGACGGTACCGCGGGCCCGGGATCCACGGTCGCCACCATGGGGGCAGGTGCCACCGGCCGCGCCATGG
ACGGGCCGCGCCTGCTGCTGTTGCTGCTTCTGGGGGTGTCCCTTGGAGGTGCCAAGGAGGCATGCCAGCC
CGAGCTGGCCCCCGAGGACCCCGAGGACGGAGGAGGCGGGGGAGGGAAGGAGACCGCCGCCGCCAAGTTC
GAGAGGCAGCACATGGACAGCGGAGGAGGCGGGGGAGGGTATACAGATATCGAAATGAATAGACTCGGAA
AGCCCACAGGCCTGTACACACACAGCGGTGAGTGCTGCAAAGCCTGCAACCTGGGCGAGGGTGTGGCCCA
GCCTTGTGGAGCCAACCAGACCGTGTGTGAGCCCTGCCTGGACAGCGTGACGTTCTCCGACGTGGTGAGC
GCGACCGAGCCGTGCAAGCCGTGCACCGAGTGCGTGGGGCTCCAGAGCATGTCGGCGCCGTGCGTGGAGG
CCGACGACGCCGTGTGCCGCTGCGCCTACGGCTACTACCAGGATGAGACGACTGGGCGCTGCGAGGCGTG
CCGCGTGTGCGAGGCGGGCTCGGGCCTCGTGTTCTCCTGCCAGGACAAGCAGAACACCGTGTGCGAGGAG
TGCCCCGACGGCACGTATTCCGACGAGGCCAACCACGTGGACCCGTGCCTGCCCTGCACCGTGTGCGAGG
ACACCGAGCGCCAGCTCCGCGAGTGCACACGCTGGGCCGACGCCGAGTGCGAGGAGATCCCTGGCCGTTG
GATTACACGGTCCACACCCCCAGAGGGCTCGGACAGCACAGCCCCCAGCACCCAGGAGCCTGAGGCACCT
CCAGAACAAGACCTCATAGCCAGCACGGTGGCAGGTGTGGTGACCACAGTGATGGGCAGCTCCCAGCCCG
TGGTGACCCGAGGCACCACCGACAACCTCATCCCTGTCTATTGCTCCATCCTGGCTGCTGTGGTTGTGGG
CCTTGTGGCCTACATAGCCTTCAAGAGGTGGAACAGGGGTATCCTCTAGAGCGGCCGCGTCGACAATCAA
CCTCTGGATTACAAAATTTGTGAAAGATTGACTGGTATTCTTAACTATGTTGCTCCTTTTACGCTATGTG
GATACGCTGCTTTAATGCCTTTGTATCATGCTATTGCTTCCCGTATGGCTTTCATTTTCTCCTCCTTGTA
TAAATCCTGGTTGCTGTCTCTTTATGAGGAGTTGTGGCCCGTTGTCAGGCAACGTGGCGTGGTGTGCACT
GTGTTTGCTGACGCAACCCCCACTGGTTGGGGCATTGCCACCACCTGTCAGCTCCTTTCCGGGACTTTCG
CTTTCCCCCTCCCTATTGCCACGGCGGAACTCATCGCCGCCTGCCTTGCCCGCTGCTGGACAGGGGCTCG
GCTGTTGGGCACTGACAATTCCGTGGTGTTGTCGGGGAAGCTGACGTCCTTTCCATGGCTGCTCGCCTGT
GTTGCCACCTGGATTCTGCGCGGGACGTCCTTCTGCTACGTCCCTTCGGCCCTCAATCCAGCGGACCTTC
CTTCCCGCGGCCTGCTGCCGGCTCTGCGGCCTCTTCCGCATCTTCGCCTTCGCCCTCAGACGAGTCGGAT
CTCCCTTTGGGCCGCCTCCCCGCCTGGGTACCTTTAAGACCAATGACTTACAAGGCAGCTGTAGATCTTA
GCCACTTTTTAAAAGAAAAGGGGGGACTGGAAGGGCTAATTCACTCCCAACGAAGATAAGATCTGCTTTT
TGCTTGTACTGGGTCTCTCTGGTTAGACCAGATCTGAGCCTGGGAGCTCTCTGGCTAACTAGGGAACCCA
CTGCTTAAGCCTCAATAAAGCTTGCCTTGAGTGCTTCAAGTAGTGTGTGCCCGTCTGTTGTGTGACTCTG
GTAACTAGAGATCCCTCAGACCCTTTTAGTCAGTGTGGAAAATCTCTAGCAGTAGTAGTTCATGTCATCT
TATTATTCAGTATTTATAACTTGCAAAGAAATGAATATCAGAGAGTGAGAGGAACTTGTTTATTGCAGCT
TATAATGGTTACAAATAAAGCAATAGCATCACAAATTTCACAAATAAAGCATTTTTTTCACTGCATTCTA
GTTGTGGTTTGTCCAAACTCATCAATGTATCTTATCATGTCTGGCTCTAGCTATCCCGCCCCTAACTCCG
CCCATCCCGCCCCTAACTCCGCCCAGTTCCGCCCATTCTCCGCCCCATGGCTGACTAATTTTTTTTATTT
ATGCAGAGGCCGAGGCCGCCTCGGCCTCTGAGCTATTCCAGAAGTAGTGAGGAGGCTTTTTTGGAGGCCT
AGGGACGTACCCAATTCGCCCTATAGTGAGTCGTATTACGCGCGCTCACTGGCCGTCGTTTTACAACGTC
GTGACTGGGAAAACCCTGGCGTTACCCAACTTAATCGCCTTGCAGCACATCCCCCTTTCGCCAGCTGGCG
TAATAGCGAAGAGGCCCGCACCGATCGCCCTTCCCAACAGTTGCGCAGCCTGAATGGCGAATGGG
[124 nt withheld, positions 4406-4529]
C
[91 nt withheld, positions 4531-4621]
A
[49 nt withheld, positions 4623-4671]
CCTTTGACGTTGGAGTCCACGTTCTTT
[37 nt withheld, positions 4699-4735]
ACCCTATCTCGGTCTATTCTTTTGATTTATAAGGGATTTTGCCGATTTCGGCCTATTGGTTAAAAAATGA
GCTGATTTAACAAAAATTTAACGCGAATTTTAACAAAATATTAACGCTTACAATTTAGGTGGCACTTTTC
GGGGAAATGTGCGCGGAACCCCTATTTGTTTATTTTTCTAAATACATTCAAATATGTATCCGCTCATGAG
ACAATAACCCTGATAAATGCTTCAATAATATTGAAAAAGGAAGAGTATGAGTATTCAACATTTCCGTGTC
GCCCTTATTCCCTTTTTTGCGGCATTTTGCCTTCCTGTTTTTGCTCACCCAGAAACGCTGGTGAAAGTAA
AAGATGCTGAAGATCAGTTGGGTGCACGAGTGGGTTACATCGAACTGGATCTCAACAGCGGTAAGATCCT
TGAGAGTTTTCGCCCCGAAGAACGTTTTCCAATGATGAGCACTTTTAAAGTTCTGCTATGTGGCGCGGTA
TTATCCCGTATTGACGCCGGGCAAGAGCAACTCGGTCGCCGCATACACTATTCTCAGAATGACTTGGTTG
AGTACTCACCAGTCACAGAAAAGCATCTTACGGATGGCATGACAGTAAGAGAATTATGCAGTGCTGCCAT
AACCATGAGTGATAACACTGCGGCCAACTTACTTCTGACAACGATCGGAGGACCGAAGGAGCTAACCGCT
TTTTTGCACAACATGGGGGATCATGTAACTCGCCTTGATCGTTGGGAACCGGAGCTGAATGAAGCCATAC
CAAACGACGAGCGTGACACCACGATGCCTGTAGCAATGGCAACAACGTTGCGCAAACTATTAACTGGCGA
ACTACTTACTCTAGCTTCCCGGCAACAATTAATAGACTGGATGGAGGCGGATAAAGTTGCAGGACCACTT
CTGCGCTCGGCCCTTCCGGCTGGCTGGTTTATTGCTGATAAATCTGGAGCCGGTGAGCGTGGGTCTCGCG
GTATCATTGCAGCACTGGGGCCAGATGGTAAGCCCTCCCGTATCGTAGTTATCTACACGACGGGGAGTCA
GGCAACTATGGATGAACGAAATAGACAGATCGCTGAGATAGGTGCCTCACTGATTAAGCATTGGTAACTG
TCAGACCAAGTTTACTCATATATACTTTAGATTGATTTAAAACTTCATTTTTAATTTAAAAGGATCTAGG
TGAAGATCCTTTTTGATAATCTCATGACCAAAATCCCTTAACGTGAGTTTTCGTTCCACTGAGCGTCAGA
CCCCGTAGAAAAGATCAAAGGATCTTCTTGAGATCCTTTTTTTCTGCGCGTAATCTGCTGCTTGCAAACA
AAAAAACCACCGCTACCAGCGGTGGTTTGTTTGCCGGATCAAGAGCTACCAACTCTTTTTCCGAAGGTAA
CTGGCTTCAGCAGAGCGCAGATACCAAATACTGTTCTTCTAGTGTAGCCGTAGTTAGGCCACCACTTCAA
GAACTCTGTAGCACCGCCTACATACCTCGCTCTGCTAATCCTGTTACCAGTGGCTGCTGCCAGTGGCGAT
AAGTCGTGTCTTACCGGGTTGGACTCAAGACGATAGTTACCGGATAAGGCGCAGCGGTCGGGCTGAACGG
GGGGTTCGTGCACACAGCCCAGCTTGGAGCGAACGACCTACACCGAACTGAGATACCTACAGCGTGAGCT
ATGAGAAAGCGCCACGCTTCCCGAAGGGAGAAAGGCGGACAGGTATCCGGTAAGCGGCAGGGTCGGAACA
GGAGAGCGCACGAGGGAGCTTCCAGGGGGAAACGCCTGGTATCTTTATAGTCCTGTCGGGTTTCGCCACC
TCTGACTTGAGCGTCGATTTTTGTGATGCTCGTCAGGGGGGCGGAGCCTATGGAAAAACGCCAGCAACGC
GGCCTTTTTACGGTTCCTGGCCTTTTGCTGGCCTTTTGCTCACATGTTCTTTCCTGCGTTATCCCCTGAT
TCTGTGGATAACCGTATTACCGCCTTTGAGTGAGCTGATACCGCTCGCCGCAGCCGAACGACCGAGCGCA
GCGAGTCAGTGAGCGAGGAAGCGGAAGAGCGCCCAATACGCAAACCGCCTCTCCCCGCGCGTTGGCCGAT
TCATTAATGCAGCTGGCACGACAGGTTTCCCGACTGGAAAGCGGGCAGTGAGCGCAACGCAATTAATGTG
AGTTAGCTCACTCATTAGGCACCCCAGGCTTTACACTTTATGCTTCCGGCTCGTATGTTGTGTGGAATTG
TGAGCGGATAACAATTTCACACAGGAAACAGCTATGACCATGATTACGCCAAGCGCGCAATTAACCCTCA
CTAAAGGGAACAAAAGCTGGAGCTGCAAGCTTAATGTAGTCTTATGCAATACTCTTGTAGTCTTGCAACA
TGGTAACGATGAGTTAGCAACATGCCTTACAAGGAGAGAAAAAGCACCGTGCATGGCGATTGGTGGAAGT
AAGGTGGTACGATCGTGCCTTATTAGGAAGGCAACAGACGGGTCTGACATGGATTGGACGAACCACTGAA
TTGCCGCATTGCAGAGATATTGTATTTAAGTGCCTAGCTCGATACATAAACGGGTCTCTCTGGTTAGACC
AGATCTGAGCCTGGGAGCTCTCTGGCTAACTAGGGAACCCACTGCTTAAGCCTCAATAAAGCTTGCCTTG
AGTGCTTCAAGTAGTGTGTGCCCGTCTGTTGTGTGACTCTGGTAACTAGAGATCCCTCAGACCCTTTTAG
TCAGTGTGGAAAATCTCTAGCAGTGGCGCCCGAACAGGGACTTGAAAGCGAAAGGGAAACCAGAGGAGCT
CTCTCGACGCAGGACTCGGCTTGCTGAAGCGCGCACGGCAAGAGGCGAGGGGCGGCGACTGGTGAGTACG
CCAAAAATTTTGACTAGCGGAGGCTAGAAGGAGAGAGATGGGTGCGAGAGCGTCAGTATTAAGCGGGGGA
GAATTAGATCGCGATGGGAAAAAATTCGGTTAAGGCCAGGGGGAAAGAAAAAATATAAATTAAAACATAT
AGTATGGGCAAGCAGGGAGCTAGAACGATTCGCAGTTAATCCTGGCCTGTTAGAAACATCAGAAGGCTGT
AGACAAATACTGGGACAGCTACAACCATCCCTTCAGACAGGATCAGAAGAACTTAGATCATTATATAATA
CAGTAGCAACCCTCTATTGTGTGCATCAAAGGATAGAGATAAAAGACACCAAGGAAGCTTTAGACAAGAT
AGAGGAAGAGCAAAACAAAAGTAAGACCACCGCACAGCAAGCGGCCGCTGATCTTCAGACCTGGAGGAGG
AGATATGAGGGACAATTGGAGAAGTGAATTATATAAATATAAAGTAGTAAAAATTGAACCATTAGGAGTA
GCACCCACCAAGGCAAAGAGAAGAGTGGTGCAGAGAGAAAAAAGAGCAGTGGGAATAGGAGCTTTGTTCC
TTGGGTTCTTGGGAGCAGCAGGAAGCACTATGGGCGCAGCGTCAATGACGCTGACGGTACAGGCCAGACA
ATTATTGTCTGGTATAGTGCAGCAGCAGAACAATTTGCTGAGGGCTATTGAGGCGCAACAGCATCTGTTG
CAACTCACAGTCTGGGGCATCAAGCAGCTCCAGGCAAGAATCCTGGCTGTGGAAAGATACCTAAAGGATC
AACAGCTCCTGGGGATTTGGGGTTGCTCTGGAAAACTCATTTGCACCACTGCTGTGCCTTGGAATGCTAG
TTGGAGTAATAAATCTCTGGAACAGATTTGGAATCACACGACCTGGATGGAGTGGGACAGAGAAATTAAC
AATTACACAAGCTTAATACACTCCTTAATTGAAGAATCGCAAAACCAGCAAGAAAAGAATGAACAAGAAT
TATTGGAATTAGATAAATGGGCAAGTTTGTGGAATTGGTTTAACATAACAAATTGGCTGTGGTATATAAA
ATTATTCATAATGATAGTAGGAGGCTTGGTAGGTTTAAGAATAGTTTTTGCTGTACTTTCTATAGTGAAT
AGAGTTAGGCAGGGATATTCACCATTATCGTTTCAGACCCACCTCCCAACCCCGAGGGGACCCGACAGGC
CCGAAGGAATAGAAGAAGAAGGTGGAGAGAGAGACAGAGACAGATCCATTCGATTAGTGAACGGATC
