>Addgene plasmid #158281 | pLKO_HSV.S.VSVg_NGFR | depositor partial sequence | sequence record 305431 | Tagged NGFR
ATGGGGGCAGGTGCCACCGGCCGCGCCATGGACGGGCCGCGCCTGCTGCTGTTGCTGCTTCTGGGGGTGT
CCCTTGGAGGTGCCAAGGAGGCATGCCAGCCCGAGCTGGCCCCCGAGGACCCCGAGGACGGAGGAGGCGG
GGGAGGGAAGGAGACCGCCGCCGCCAAGTTCGAGAGGCAGCACATGGACAGCGGAGGAGGCGGGGGAGGG
TATACAGATATCGAAATGAATAGACTCGGAAAGCCCACAGGCCTGTACACACACAGCGGTGAGTGCTGCA
AAGCCTGCAACCTGGGCGAGGGTGTGGCCCAGCCTTGTGGAGCCAACCAGACCGTGTGTGAGCCCTGCCT
GGACAGCGTGACGTTCTCCGACGTGGTGAGCGCGACCGAGCCGTGCAAGCCGTGCACCGAGTGCGTGGGG
CTCCAGAGCATGTCGGCGCCGTGCGTGGAGGCCGACGACGCCGTGTGCCGCTGCGCCTACGGCTACTACC
AGGATGAGACGACTGGGCGCTGCGAGGCGTGCCGCGTGTGCGAGGCGGGCTCGGGCCTCGTGTTCTCCTG
CCAGGACAAGCAGAACACCGTGTGCGAGGAGTGCCCCGACGGCACGTATTCCGACGAGGCCAACCACGTG
GACCCGTGCCTGCCCTGCACCGTGTGCGAGGACACCGAGCGCCAGCTCCGCGAGTGCACACGCTGGGCCG
ACGCCGAGTGCGAGGAGATCCCTGGCCGTTGGATTACACGGTCCACACCCCCAGAGGGCTCGGACAGCAC
AGCCCCCAGCACCCAGGAGCCTGAGGCACCTCCAGAACAAGACCTCATAGCCAGCACGGTGGCAGGTGTG
GTGACCACAGTGATGGGCAGCTCCCAGCCCGTGGTGACCCGAGGCACCACCGACAACCTCATCCCTGTCT
ATTGCTCCATCCTGGCTGCTGTGGTTGTGGGCCTTGTGGCCTACATAGCCTTCAAGAGGTGGAACAGGGG
TATCCTCTAG
